>Addgene plasmid #70950 | pFOSGE_COF3B02 | depositor partial sequence | sequence record 126892 | insert
ATGTTCTGGACACCAGAGCAAGTGGAGAGCATGCTGGAAGTGCTAAAGACCTCCACGGATCGAACAGTCA
TTTACAAATGCCTGGTGAAGCTGCGCACCGATCTGGTGAAGGATAAAAATGGCATTGTTTTATTTCGCAC
TGCTGGGGGCGTTCACATCATGGTGCGACTGATCACCAAGCTGAATGAAAAGATAATGGAGGTGGTACTG
AGCATACTGGGGAACTGCTGCACCGACGAACAGTCCTGCATTGAGGCTGTTGAATGCAAGGTGATTCACC
CGCTGGTGACCATTCTGAAGACCATACCTAATCCCCTGATCCAGTGCCGCGCCTGCCGGATGCTTGGAAA
CATCGCCAAGAGCAAGAAGGCGTCCCAGTGTCTCACAGTGCACTATGCGGCCATTGCACCGGCCATCTGC
CACATCATTGAGTCCACCAGTGCGGTGCAGACCCGCATCATGGCATTCCGCGTCTGCCGTTTCCTTCTGG
CCAGCAGCCAGTTCCTGAAGTACTTCCTCATGGCCAATGGGTTCCAGCAGCTGATGCGAATTTTTCTGGC
CGTGATGAAGAACGAAGAGGCATCCAAGGAGCCCGTTCCGGACATCGAGATGTCCACGCTGATTGGCCTG
AAGAGGAACCAGCACCGTGAGAAGTATTTCGAGGAGGTAGCCCGGAATTTGGAGGGTGTTCGCAGTGACA
TCTTTGACCACCAGATGCTCAAGAATTCCACAAGGAACTGTGACTATGCGCTGCCCAAGGAAAATGAAGC
GGCCGTTGAGCTGGCCCTCGAGATTCTGAAGTGTCTGGTCCTGATATCCGCGCAGCAAATTGGACTGAAA
GTTTGGGAGTCCATTTCCTGGAATACCTCGCTCGCCTCCATTGTGTGCTTCGTAAAGGAGGACGGCGACC
AACGGGCCTCTGCCCTTAAAATCCTCTCTAACTTCTGCAAGGATCCCTTCGCCTTCTACATGCTGAGCAC
TGCGGATGCCATTGTGGCTGCCTGCGAGATGCTCATGGCTGTGAACATGGCAAAGCCACTTAGCGAAAGC
GAGAGCCGGCACTGCATCAACATAATCTTGACGCTATCCACCGATGCCTGCAGCCGCTCGAAGATCCGGA
GATGTGGGGCACTGCGCAAGCTGGTGGCCATGATCCGGGACTCCAACTCGCAGAGCGAGCGATCATCGCT
ATTTCACATACTTTACAACTTCCAATATGATAACTTAAGCATGGAACTCATGCTGTATGAAGGACTAATG
CCCATGTTGGTGCGGGAACTAAACGATTACCTGACCAGCGATGATGAGCATCACAAACGTCGACGAGACG
AGAGACTGCAAGGTGGTAAAAAAAGAAAACTGACGGATCCCACAACGCCAGAGACGCTGAGCAAGTTCTC
AAAAACCCACGAGACCTTAGGATCGGACTTTGAATCGCCGAGCAGTTCACCTAGGTCTTATCGCACAACC
AGTCCCTGCAGTTCGCGCAGCATGTCACCGGTGTGCACAGATCTGCTGACGAATGATGACGACGACAACT
ATTCTCCGGCGTGCAGTGATGACGACGAAGATGAGGATGACAGCACAAATAATAGCAATTTGGACACAAG
AGAGCGGCGCATAGCCGCCAATCGTTCGCAGCCTTCGAATGTTCTGGATATACTGAAACTAATTGAGGAG
GGCAGCGAACCCATAGATGATCCGCTGTCCGACAAAGAGGATCTCGAGGAACTGAGCTCGGATGTACCAC
CGAAACTAGCCCCGTTCCGCAATACAACATGCAACACCATTGACATAATAGAAAACCTTATCTATCGCAT
CACGCTGATGGTGAACAAGCGAGTGGAGCTGGGAAAGCCAGAGACGCTCGACACTCTGATTAGAGCCATC
AAATTGTTTGGATCGAACAATAATTTCCCAAATGCCCTGACAAATATTCTACTTGAGAGCCAGTTCTTTG
CCCAGATAATAAAGCATGGCGTGGTCCATCAACTGTACCAGTTTACCAAGCTGAAGGAGATTCGCAAAGA
CGGCTTCGCCTTCTTGGAGACGTTAACCAATGTGGGAGAATCGAATTATGGCAAGGAGGAGCTAGTGCGT
CTCCTGCGCTGCGACGATGTGATATCCCAACAGAGAGCCGCCATTTCGGTGGCCTACATAGTTAAAAGCC
ATCGATTGCTCTATCAGTTCCTGTACGACGGCAATGCGCTGAATATGCTATTCGACATGATGCTGCGCAA
GAAGACCGAGGACCACTACGCAGATGAGGCGGCGGATGCGGTGACATCGATGGCGCGATATACCCTGGGC
ATCGTTATGCCAGAAGCCGAACCAGTGGAGAGTACAGCAGGAATCTGCAACCAAATTGCAAATGATACCG
CACCGCTGCACGCCAACTGCGACATGCGATTCCTCGTTGGTCATGGAGCGGATTCCACCTCCATTGGGTT
TAATAAGCAGCTGCTCTGCGACACCAGCGAAGTGTTCAACAAGATGCTCAACAGTGATTTCCGCGAGGGT
CACCAAGGCGAGATTCAGCTGCCAGATTACACTGCCAGTGGACTGCGCTACTTTCTGCATTTAATCGTGT
GCCAGGAGCGGCATCTAACCGAGCCGGATTACCCCGCCCTGCTGCAGGCCTACGAGATGGCCCGCGTGTA
CATCATGCCCGATATGGAGGCGGTATTGCAGCAAAGACTCATCCAGTACCTGGACTCACACAACTGCCTG
CGCCTGCTCGAGTGGGCGCTGAAGAACTACCATGCCGACCTGACGGAAACTGCCATCAGCTTTTATCTCT
GCTCCGCGCTGCCCGCGCAGGAAAAGCTTCAGCTGTTCCGGGCAGCGGAGGACTCCACCTATGCCAGCGA
GTGGTTCCAGCTGCTCAACGATGCGGTGTTCGAGCGCTGTCGCGGCTATGTCTTC
