>Addgene plasmid #70950 | pFOSGE_COF3B02 | addgene partial sequence | sequence record 130410 | M13-Rev 5'-CAGGAAACAGCTATGACC-3'
ATAATGATTTTATTTTGACTGATAGTGACCTGTTCGTTGCAACAAATTGATAAGCAATGCTTTCTTATAA
TGCCAACTTTGTACAAGAAAGCTGGGTCGAAGACATAGCCGCGACAGCGCTCGAACACCGCATCGTTGAG
CAGCTGGAACCACTCGCTGGCATAGGTGGAGTCCTCCGCTGCCCGGAACAGCTGAAGCTTTTCCTGCGCG
GGCAGCGCGGAGCAGAGATAAAAGCTGATGGCAGTTTCCGTCAGGTCGGCATGGTAGTTCTTCAGCGCCC
ACTCGAGCAGGCGCAGGCAGTTGTGTGAGTCCAGGTACTGGATGAGTCTTTGCTGCAATACCGCCTCCAT
ATCGGGCATGATGTACACGCGGGCCATCTCGTAGGCCTGCAGCAGGGCGGGGTAATCCGGCTCGGTTAGA
TGCCGCTCCTGGCACACGATTAAATGCAGAAAGTAGCGCAGTCCACTGGCAGTGTAATCTGGCAGCTGAA
TCTCGCCTTGGTGACCCTCGCGGAAATCACTGTTGAGCATCTTGTTGAACACTTCGCTGGTGTCGCAGAG
CAGCTGCTTATTAAACCCAATGGAGGTGGAATCCGCTCCATGACCAACGAGGAATCGCATGTCGCAGTTG
GCGTGCAGCGGTGCGGTATCATTTGCAATTTGGTTGCAGATTCCTGCTGTACTCTCCACTGGTTCGGCTT
CTGGCATAACGATGCCCAGGGTATATCGCGCCATCGATGTCACCGCATCCGCCGCCTCATCTGCGTAGTG
GTCCTCGGTCTTCTTGCGCAGCATCATGTCGAATAGCATATTCAGCGCATTGCCGTCGTACAGGAACTGA
TAGAGCAATCGATGGC
