[The description below was written by a language model from this plasmid's Addgene catalogue record.]
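Description:
pFOSGE_COF3B02 is a Gateway entry clone built on the pDONR221 donor vector backbone and carrying the Drosophila melanogaster gene CG7837 as an insert of about 2.9 kb. It is a bacterial cloning plasmid rather than an expression vector: it is maintained at high copy in standard E. coli cloning strains under kanamycin selection. The record gives no feature table, so the origin of replication and the exact boundaries of the insert are not documented here. It also does not say whether the insert retains its native stop codon, which determines whether it can be used for C-terminal fusions.

The insert was introduced by Gateway recombination. In a pDONR221-derived entry clone this normally means that a BP reaction has replaced the donor vector's counter-selectable cassette with the gene of interest, leaving the insert flanked by attL sites. Those sites allow the coding sequence to be moved in a defined orientation and reading frame into any compatible destination vector by an LR reaction, and the destination vector then supplies the promoter, tags or fusion partners. No promoter driving the insert is recorded, as expected for an entry clone. M13 forward and reverse priming sites flank the insert for sequence verification.

The stated purpose is simply to serve as a Gateway entry clone. The associated publication concerns the context-dependent regulatory functions of transcriptional regulators in the fly, and the systematic naming suggests this plasmid is one member of a larger clone collection used to shuttle candidate regulator genes into assay vectors. The record does not spell out that use for this particular clone.
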