Addgene plasmid #70950: pFOSGE_COF3B02
Purpose: Gateway entry clone
Depositing lab: Alexander Stark. Depositing organization: Research Institute of Molecular Pathology (IMP). Publication: Transcriptional regulators form diverse groups with context-dependent regulatory functions. Stampfel G, Kazmar T, Frank O, Wienerroither S, Reiter F, Stark A. Nature. 2015 Nov 9. doi: 10.1038/nature15545. PubMed 26550828.
Backbone
  Vector backbone: pDONR221
  Backbone manufacturer: Invitrogen
  Backbone size w/o insert (bp): 4762
  Vector type: Gateway entry vector
Growth in bacteria
  Bacterial resistance: Kanamycin, 50 μg/mL
  Growth temperature: 37°C
  Growth strain: DH5alpha
  Copy number: High Copy
Gene/Insert
  Gene/Insert name: CG7837 (alt names: FBgn0039696; CG7837, FBtr0085537)
  Species: D. melanogaster (fly)
  Insert size (bp): 2925
  Cloning method: Gateway Cloning
  Sequencing primers: 5′ M13-F20; 3′ M13R
Terms and licenses: Academic/Nonprofit Terms; Industry Terms: Not Available to Industry
How to cite: pFOSGE_COF3B02 was a gift from Alexander Stark (Addgene plasmid # 70950 ; http://n2t.net/addgene:70950 ; RRID:Addgene_70950)
